Addgene plasmid #105487: pISH-Olfr3
Purpose: to generate a riboprobe for in situ hybridazation
Depositing lab: Peter Mombaerts. Depositing organization: Max Planck Research Unit for Neurogenetics. Publication: The beta2-adrenergic receptor as a surrogate odorant receptor in mouse olfactory sensory neurons. Omura M, Grosmaitre X, Ma M, Mombaerts P. Mol Cell Neurosci. 2014 Jan;58:1-10. doi: 10.1016/j.mcn.2013.10.010. Epub 2013 Nov 6. PubMed 24211702.
Backbone
  Vector backbone: pGEM-Teasy
  Backbone size w/o insert (bp): 3015
  Vector type: to ganerate riboprobe
Growth in bacteria
  Bacterial resistance: Ampicillin, 100 μg/mL
  Growth temperature: 37°C
  Growth strain: DH5alpha
  Copy number: High Copy
Gene/Insert
  Gene/Insert name: Olfr3 (alt name: MOR136-14)
  Species: M. musculus (mouse)
  Insert size (bp): 855
  Entrez Gene: Olfr3 (a.k.a. MOR136-14, Y71); MOR136-14
  Cloning method: Unknown
  Sequencing primers: 5′ M13-for; 3′ M13-Reverse
Terms and licenses: Academic/Nonprofit Terms; Industry Terms: Not Available to Industry
Depositor comments: Linearize with NcoI, use SP6 RNA polymerase for IVT.
How to cite: pISH-Olfr3 was a gift from Peter Mombaerts (Addgene plasmid # 105487 ; http://n2t.net/addgene:105487 ; RRID:Addgene_105487)
