[The description below was written by a language model from this plasmid's Addgene catalogue record and pLannotate feature annotations shown in this document.]
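Description:
pISH-Olfr3 is a bacterial cloning plasmid built on the pGEM-T Easy backbone and intended as a template for in vitro transcription of a riboprobe for in situ hybridization. It carries an 855 bp insert from the mouse odorant receptor gene Olfr3 (also called MOR136-14). In the sequenced record of about 3.9 kb, the insert occupies an 855 nt stretch between the T7 and SP6 bacteriophage promoters that flank the cloning site. The automated annotation labels this region as a fragment of Olfr50 (Mor136-6) rather than Olfr3. This probably reflects a best database match to a closely related member of the same receptor family, but the record does not resolve the discrepancy. A short adjacent hit to a hornet peptide is almost certainly a spurious match within the polylinker.

The insert lies in the forward orientation relative to the T7 promoter, with the SP6 promoter reading back into it from the opposite side. The depositor specifies cutting with NcoI and transcribing with SP6 RNA polymerase, which on this layout should yield a run-off transcript complementary to the annotated coding strand, i.e. an antisense probe able to detect Olfr3 mRNA in tissue such as olfactory sensory neurons.

The remaining elements are standard backbone parts: a high-copy ColE1/pUC-type origin for propagation in E. coli, the β-lactamase gene with its own promoter for ampicillin selection, and an f1 phage origin permitting single-stranded DNA production. The lac promoter/operator with an interrupted lacZα fragment is left over from the blue/white screening system. M13 forward and reverse primer sites allow sequencing across the insert. The cloning method is not recorded.
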