Features (pLannotate 1.2.2; 14 found; start..end, strand, type, name):
     24..42      +  promoter       T7 promoter: promoter for bacteriophage T7 RNA polymerase
    103..957     +  CDS            Olfr50 (fragment): OLF50_MOUSE - Also known as Mor136-6 From Mus musculus (Mouse).
    964..1026    -  CDS            VESPI_VESMG (fragment): Experimental evidence at protein level: Swiss-Prot protein existence level 1. Shows contractile activity on isolated ileum smooth muscle. From Vespa magnifica (Hornet).
   1038..1056    -  promoter       SP6 promoter: promoter for bacteriophage SP6 RNA polymerase
   1096..1118    -  protein_bind   lac operator (fragment): The lac repressor binds to the lac operator to inhibit transcription in E. coli. This inhibition can be relieved by adding lactose or isopropyl-β-D-thiogalactopyranoside (IPTG). lac repressor encoded by lacI
   1122..1152    -  promoter       lac promoter: promoter for the E. coli lac operon
   1167..1188    -  protein_bind   CAP binding site: CAP binding activates transcription in the presence of cAMP. E. coli catabolite activator protein
   1201..1293    -  CDS            lacI (fragment): lac repressor; lacI; The lac repressor binds to the lac operator to inhibit transcription in E. coli. This inhibition can be relieved by adding lactose or isopropyl-β-D-thiogalactopyranoside (IPTG).
   1476..2064    -  rep_origin     ori: high-copy-number ColE1/pMB1/pBR322/pUC origin of replication
   2235..3095    -  CDS            AmpR: β-lactamase; bla; confers resistance to ampicillin, carbenicillin, and related antibiotics
   3096..3200    -  promoter       AmpR promoter: bla
   3227..3277    +  misc_feature   bom (fragment): basis of mobility region from pBR322
   3305..3733    -  rep_origin     f1 ori (sequence partly withheld): f1 bacteriophage origin of replication; arrow indicates direction of (+) strand synthesis
   3737..21      -  CDS            lacZα (fragment) (across the origin): LacZα fragment of β-galactosidase; lacZ fragment
>Addgene plasmid #105487 | pISH-Olfr3 | addgene full sequence | sequence record 202960 | Addgene NGS Result
GTAAAACGACGGCCAGTGAATTGTAATACGACTCACTATAGGGCGAATTGGGCCCGACGTCGCATGCTCC
CGGCCGCCATGGCGGCCGCGGGAATTCGATTCCATAGCAGTGTGTCTGAGTTCCTTCTCCTGGGGTTTCC
CATCAGACCAGAGCAGGGAGGCATCTTCTTTTCTCTGTTCCTGGCCATGTACCTTATTACAGTGCTGGGG
AACCTGCTCATCATCTTGCTCATCAGGCTGGACTCTCATCTCCACACTCCCATGTACTTCTTTCTCAGCC
ATTTGGCCTTCACAGACATTTCCTTTTCATCTGTCACTGTCCCGAAGATGTTAACAAAAGTTCAGAACCA
GCCCATACCCATTACCTATGAGGAGTGTGTTTCACAGACATACTTCTTCATATTTTTTGCTGACTTGGAC
AGTTTCCTTATCACTTCAATGGCCTATGACAGGTACATGGCCATCTGTCATCCTCTCCATTACATCACTA
TCATGAGTCAGAGCCGTTGTGCCATGCTAGTAGCTGTGTCCTGGGTCATAGCTTCTGCTTGTGCTCTTTT
GCACAGTCTCCTCCTAGACCAGCTTTCCTTCTGTGCTGACCACACTGTCCCACACTTCTTCTGTGACCTG
GGTGCCCTGCTTAAGTTGTCCTGTTCTGACACATCACTCAACCAACTGGTAATCTTCACAGCAGGTTTGG
CCGCCATTATGCTTCCGTTTCTATGCATCCTCATCTCTTATGGCCGTATTGGGTTCACCATCCTCCAGGT
TCCCACAACCAAGGGTATCTGTAAAGCCTTGTCCACTTGCGGGTCCCATCTCTCAGTGGTGGCTCTCTAT
TATGGGTCAATTATTGGTCTCTATTTTCTGCCTCCATCCAACAGTAAAATCAACAACAACATAGTTGCTT
CAGTAATGTACACAGTAGTCACTCCCATGTTGAACCCTTTCATTTACAATCACTAGTGAATTCGCGGCCG
CCTGCAGGTCGACCATATGGGAGAGCTCCCAACGCGTTGGATGCATAGCTTGAGTATTCTATAGTGTCAC
CTAAATAGCTTGGCGTAATCATGGTCATAGCTGTTTCCTGTGTGAAATTGTTACCCGCTCACAATTCCAC
ACAACATACGAGCCGGAAGCATAAAGTGTAAAGCCTGGGGTGCCTAATGAGTGAGCTAACTCACATTAAT
TGCGTTGCGCTCACTGCCCGCTTTCCAGTCGGGAAACCTGTCGTGCCAGCTGCATTAATGAATCGGCCAA
CGCGCGGGGAGAGGCGGTTTGCGTATTGGGCGCTCTTCCGCTTCCTCGCTCACTGACTCGCTGCGCTCGG
TCGTTCGGCTGCGGCGAGCGGTATCAGCTCACTCAAAGGCGGTAATACGGTTATCCACAGAATCAGGGGA
TAACGCAGGAAAGAACATGTGAGCAAAAGGCCAGCAAAAGGCCAGGAACCGTAAAAAGGCCGCGTTGCTG
GCGTTTTTCCATAGGCTCCGCCCCCCTGACGAGCATCACAAAAATCGACGCTCAAGTCAGAGGTGGCGAA
ACCCGACAGGACTATAAAGATACCAGGCGTTTCCCCCTGGAAGCTCCCTCGTGCGCTCTCCTGTTCCGAC
CCTGCCGCTTACCGGATACCTGTCCGCCTTTCTCCCTTCGGGAAGCGTGGCGCTTTCTCATAGCTCACGC
TGTAGGTATCTCAGTTCGGTGTAGGTCGTTCGCTCCAAGCTGGGCTGTGTGCACGAACCCCCCGTTCAGC
CCGACCGCTGCGCCTTATCCGGTAACTATCGTCTTGAGTCCAACCCGGTAAGACACGACTTATCGCCACT
GGCAGCAGCCACTGGTAACAGGATTAGCAGAGCGAGGTATGTAGGCGGTGCTACAGAGTTCTTGAAGTGG
TGGCCTAACTACGGCTACACTAGAAGAACAGTATTTGGTATCTGCGCTCTGCTGAAGCCAGTTACCTTCG
GAAAAAGAGTTGGTAGCTCTTGATCCGGCAAACAAACCACCGCTGGTAGCGGTGGTTTTTTTGTTTGCAA
GCAGCAGATTACGCGCAGAAAAAAAGGATCTCAAGAAGATCCTTTGATCTTTTCTACGGGGTCTGACGCT
CAGTGGAACGAAAACTCACGTTAAGGGATTTTGGTCATGAGATTATCAAAAAGGATCTTCACCTAGATCC
TTTTAAATTAAAAATGAAGTTTTAAATCAATCTAAAGTATATATGAGTAAACTTGGTCTGACAGTTACCA
ATGCTTAATCAGTGAGGCACCTATCTCAGCGATCTGTCTATTTCGTTCATCCATAGTTGCCTGACTCCCC
GTCGTGTAGATAACTACGATACGGGAGGGCTTACCATCTGGCCCCAGTGCTGCAATGATACCGCGAGACC
CACGCTCACCGGCTCCAGATTTATCAGCAATAAACCAGCCAGCCGGAAGGGCCGAGCGCAGAAGTGGTCC
TGCAACTTTATCCGCCTCCATCCAGTCTATTAATTGTTGCCGGGAAGCTAGAGTAAGTAGTTCGCCAGTT
AATAGTTTGCGCAACGTTGTTGCCATTGCTACAGGCATCGTGGTGTCACGCTCGTCGTTTGGTATGGCTT
CATTCAGCTCCGGTTCCCAACGATCAAGGCGAGTTACATGATCCCCCATGTTGTGCAAAAAAGCGGTTAG
CTCCTTCGGTCCTCCGATCGTTGTCAGAAGTAAGTTGGCCGCAGTGTTATCACTCATGGTTATGGCAGCA
CTGCATAATTCTCTTACTGTCATGCCATCCGTAAGATGCTTTTCTGTGACTGGTGAGTACTCAACCAAGT
CATTCTGAGAATAGTGTATGCGGCGACCGAGTTGCTCTTGCCCGGCGTCAATACGGGATAATACCGCGCC
ACATAGCAGAACTTTAAAAGTGCTCATCATTGGAAAACGTTCTTCGGGGCGAAAACTCTCAAGGATCTTA
CCGCTGTTGAGATCCAGTTCGATGTAACCCACTCGTGCACCCAACTGATCTTCAGCATCTTTTACTTTCA
CCAGCGTTTCTGGGTGAGCAAAAACAGGAAGGCAAAATGCCGCAAAAAAGGGAATAAGGGCGACACGGAA
ATGTTGAATACTCATACTCTTCCTTTTTCAATATTATTGAAGCATTTATCAGGGTTATTGTCTCATGAGC
GGATACATATTTGAATGTATTTAGAAAAATAAACAAATAGGGGTTCCGCGCACATTTCCCCGAAAAGTGC
CACCTGATGCGGTGTGAAATACCGCACAGATGCGTAAGGAGAAAATACCGCATCAGGAAATTGTAAGCGT
TAATATTTTGTTAAAATTCGCGTTAAATTTTTGTTAAATCAGCTCATTTTTTAACCAATAGGCCGAAATC
GGCAAAATCCCTTATAAATCAAAAGAATAGACCGAGATAGGGT
[37 nt withheld, positions 3404-3440]
AAAGAACGTGGACTCCAACGTCAAAGG
[49 nt withheld, positions 3468-3516]
T
[91 nt withheld, positions 3518-3608]
G
[124 nt withheld, positions 3610-3733]
CCATTCGCCATTCAGGCTGCGCAACTGTTGGGAAGGGCGATCGGTGCGGGCCTCTTCGCTATTACGCCAG
CTGGCGAAAGGGGGATGTGCTGCAAGGCGATTAAGTTGGGTAACGCCAGGGTTTTCCCAGTCACGACGTT
