>Addgene plasmid #105487 | pISH-Olfr3 | depositor partial sequence | sequence record 199709 | insert: sequenced with M13-for primer
TCGCATGCTCCCGGCCGCCATGGCGGCCGCGGGAATTCGATTCCATAGCAGTGTGTCTGAGTTCCTTCTC
CTGGGGTTTCCCATCAGACCAGAGCAGGGAGGCATCTTCTTTTCTCTGTTCCTGGCCATGTACCTTATTA
CAGTGCTGGGGAACCTGCTCATCATCTTGCTCATCAGGCTGGACTCTCATCTCCACACTCCCATGTACTT
CTTTCTCAGCCATTTGGCCTTCACAGACATTTCCTTTTCATCTGTCACTGTCCCGAAGATGTTAACAAAA
GTTCAGAACCAGCCCATACCCATTACCTATGAGGAGTGTGTTTCACAGACATACTTCTTCATATTTTTTG
CTGACTTGGACAGTTTCCTTATCACTTCAATGGCCTATGACAGGTACATGGCCATCTGTCATCCTCTCCA
TTACATCACTATCATGAGTCAGAGCCGTTGTGCCATGCTAGTAGCTGTGTCCTGGGTCATAGCTTCTGCT
TGTGCTCTTTTGCACAGTCTCCTCCTAGACCAGCTTTCCTTCTGTGCTGACCACACTGTCCCACACTTCT
TCTGTGACCTGGGTGCCCTGCTTAAGTTGTCCTGTTCTGACACATCACTCAACCAACTGGTAATCTTCAC
AGCAGGTTTGGCCGCCATTATGCTTCCGTTTCTATGCATCCTCATCTCTTATGGCCGTATTGGGTTCACC
ATCCTCCAGGTTCCCACAACCAAGGGTATCTGTAAAGCCTTGTCCACTTGCGGGTCCCATCTCTCAGTGG
TGGCTCTCTATTATGGGTCAATTATTGGTCTCTATTTTCTGCCTCCATCCAACAGTAAAATCAACAACAA
CATAGTTGCTTCAGTAATGTACACAGTAGTCACTCCCATGTTGAACCCTTTCATTTACAATCACTAGTGA
ATTCGCGGCCGCCTGCAGGTCGACCATATG
