>Addgene plasmid #105487 | pISH-Olfr3 | depositor partial sequence | sequence record 199710 | insert: sequenced with M31-rev primer
CGTTGGGAGCTCTCCCATATGGTCGACCTGCAGGCGGCCGCGAATTCACTAGTGATTGTAAATGAAAGGG
TTCAACATGGGAGTGACTACTGTGTACATTACTGAAGCAACTATGTTGTTGTTGATTTTACTGTTGGATG
GAGGCAGAAAATAGAGACCAATAATTGACCCATAATAGAGAGCCACCACTGAGAGATGGGACCCGCAAGT
GGACAAGGCTTTACAGATACCCTTGGTTGTGGGAACCTGGAGGATGGTGAACCCAATACGGCCATAAGAG
ATGAGGATGCATAGAAACGGAAGCATAATGGCGGCCAAACCTGCTGTGAAGATTACCAGTTGGTTGAGTG
ATGTGTCAGAACAGGACAACTTAAGCAGGGCACCCAGGTCACAGAAGAAGTGTGGGACAGTGTGGTCAGC
ACAGAAGGAAAGCTGGTCTAGGAGGAGACTGTGCAAAAGAGCACAAGCAGAAGCTATGACCCAGGACACA
GCTACTAGCATGGCACAACGGCTCTGACTCATGATAGTGATGTAATGGAGAGGATGACAGATGGCCATGT
ACCTGTCATAGGCCATTGAAGTGATAAGGAAACTGTCCAAGTCAGCAAAAAATATGAAGAAGTATGTCTG
TGAAACACACTCCTCATAGGTAATGGGTATGGGCTGGTTCTGAACTTTTGTTAACATCTTCGGGACAGTG
ACAGATGAAAAGGAAATGTCTGTGAAGGCCAAATGGCTGAGAAAGAAGTACATGGGAGTGTGGAGATGAG
AGTCCAGCCTGATGAGCAAGATGATGAGCAGGTTCCCCAGCACTGTAATAAGGTACATGGCCAGGAACAG
